Addgene plasmid #143839: TFORF1721
Purpose: Lentiviral vector for overexpressing transcription factor ORFs with unique 24-bp barcodes. Barcodes facilitate identification of transcription factors in pooled screens.
Depositing lab: Feng Zhang. Depositing organization: Broad Institute. Publication: A transcription factor atlas of directed differentiation. Joung J, Ma S, Tay T, Geiger-Schuller KR, Kirchgatterer PC, Verdine VK, Guo B, Arias-Garcia MA, Allen WE, Singh A, Kuksenko O, Abudayyeh OO, Gootenberg JS, Fu Z, Macrae RK, Buenrostro JD, Regev A, Zhang F. Cell. 2023 Jan 5;186(1):209-229.e26. doi: 10.1016/j.cell.2022.11.026. PubMed 36608654.
Backbone
  Vector backbone: pLX_TRC317
  Backbone manufacturer: Broad Institute Genetic Perturbation Platform
  Backbone size w/o insert (bp): 8264
  Vector type: Mammalian Expression, Lentiviral
  Selectable markers: Puromycin
Growth in bacteria
  Bacterial resistance: Ampicillin, 100 μg/mL
  Growth temperature: 37°C
  Growth strain: NEB Stable
  Copy number: High Copy
Gene/Insert
  Gene/Insert name: DMRT2
  Species: H. sapiens (human)
  Insert size (bp): 782
  Entrez Gene: DMRT2 (a.k.a. DSXL-2)
  Promoter: EF1a
  Cloning method: Unknown
  Sequencing primers: 5′ GGGTGGAGACTGAAGTTAGGCCAG; 3′ CACATAGCGTAAAAGGAGCAACATAG
Terms and licenses: Academic/Nonprofit Terms; Industry Terms: Not Available to Industry
Depositor comments: XM_017014216,NM_006557,NM_001130865,ENST00000635183,ENST00000382255,ENST00000412350,ENST00000259622 . The transcription factor ORF portion of this plasmid was synthesized by Genewiz. Please test multiple small colonies in case of plasmid recombination. To make this collection available in a timely manner, a portion of this collection was not fully sequenced by Addgene. If an Addgene verified full plasmid sequence is not available, please contact us prior to placing an order to request the full sequence.
How to cite: TFORF1721 was a gift from Feng Zhang (Addgene plasmid # 143839 ; http://n2t.net/addgene:143839 ; RRID:Addgene_143839)
