[The description below was written by a language model from this plasmid's Addgene catalogue record and pLannotate feature annotations shown in this document.]
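Description:
TFORF1721 is a third-generation-style, self-inactivating lentiviral expression plasmid built on the pLX_TRC317 backbone. It carries a human DMRT2 open reading frame for overexpression in mammalian cells. In bacteria it is maintained by a high-copy ColE1/pUC-type origin with ampicillin selection through β-lactamase. An f1 origin and remnants of a lac/lacZα cloning region with T7 and T3 promoters are also present in the backbone. Because the lentiviral repeats make the plasmid prone to recombination, it is propagated in a recombination-reducing strain, and the depositor warns that rearranged clones can arise.

The viral genome is transcribed from an RSV promoter fused to a truncated HIV-1 5' LTR. This is followed by the Ψ packaging signal with a partial gag sequence, the Rev response element for Rev-dependent nuclear export, and a cPPT/CTS element. It ends in a ΔU3 3' LTR and an SV40 polyadenylation signal. Within this unit, an SV40 early promoter/origin drives puromycin N-acetyltransferase so that transduced cells can be selected. Downstream of it, the EF-1α promoter drives the synthesized DMRT2 ORF. DMRT2 is a DM-domain transcriptional regulator implicated in somite patterning and early myogenic gene activation. A WPRE after the insert enhances transcript expression. The annotation matches only about 630 nt of the 782-bp insert to DMRT2, and several transcript isoforms are listed for it.

The construct belongs to a barcoded transcription factor ORF collection. Each member carries a unique 24-bp barcode that identifies its factor in pooled overexpression screens, such as those for directed differentiation. The barcode itself is not annotated in the feature table.
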