Features (pLannotate 1.2.2; 31 found; start..end, strand, type, name):
      5..231     +  promoter       RSV promoter: Rous sarcoma virus enhancer/promoter
    232..412     +  LTR            5' LTR (truncated): truncated 5' long terminal repeat (LTR) from HIV-1
    459..584     +  misc_feature   HIV-1 Ψ: packaging signal of human immunodeficiency virus type 1
    568..931     +  CDS            HIV-1 gag (fragment): gag protein from human immunodeficiency virus 1; gag
   1077..1310    +  misc_feature   RRE: The Rev response element (RRE) of HIV-1 allows for Rev-dependent mRNA export from the nucleus to the cytoplasm.
   1687..1713    +  CDS            Rev (fragment): human immunodeficiency virus 1 (HIV-1) Rev protein; rev; enhances nuclear export of unspliced and incompletely spliced viral mRNAs
   1720..1743    +  promoter       SV40 promoter (fragment): SV40 early promoter
   1744..1815    +  promoter       SV40 promoter (fragment): SV40 enhancer and early promoter
   1839..1974    +  rep_origin     SV40 ori: SV40 origin of replication
   2020..2616    +  CDS            PuroR (fragment): puromycin N-acetyltransferase; pac from Streptomyces; confers resistance to puromycin
   2665..2782    +  misc_feature   cPPT/CTS: central polypurine tract and central termination sequence of HIV-1
   2847..2913    +  CDS            small t antigen (fragment): SV40 (simian virus 40) small t antigen
   2920..4098    +  promoter       EF-1α promoter: strong constitutive promoter for human elongation factor EF-1α
   4115..4741    +  CDS            DMRT2 (fragment): DMRT2_HUMAN - Also known as DSXL2. Experimental evidence at protein level: Swiss-Prot protein existence level 1. Transcriptional activator that directly regulates early activation of the myogenic determination gene MYF5 by binding in a sequence-specific manner to the early epaxial enhancer element of it. Involved in somitogenesis during embryogenesis and somite development and differentiation into sclerotome and dermomyotome. Required for the initiation and/or maintenance of proper organization of the sclerotome, dermomyotome and myotome (By similarity). From Homo sapiens (Human).
   4808..4861    +  promoter       U6 promoter (fragment): RNA polymerase III promoter for human U6 snRNA
   4903..5491    +  misc_feature   WPRE: woodchuck hepatitis virus posttranscriptional regulatory element
   5542..5561    +  misc_feature   cPPT/CTS (fragment): central polypurine tract and central termination sequence of HIV-1
   5563..5796    +  LTR            3' LTR (ΔU3): self-inactivating 3' long terminal repeat (LTR) from HIV-1
   5874..5995    +  polyA_signal   SV40 poly(A) signal: SV40 polyadenylation signal
   6035..6170    +  rep_origin     SV40 ori: SV40 origin of replication
   6191..6209    -  promoter       T7 promoter: promoter for bacteriophage T7 RNA polymerase
   6217..6372    +  CDS            lacZα (fragment): LacZα fragment of β-galactosidase; lacZ fragment
   6377..6805    +  rep_origin     f1 ori (sequence partly withheld): f1 bacteriophage origin of replication; arrow indicates direction of (+) strand synthesis
   6858..6962    +  promoter       AmpR promoter: bla
   6963..7823    +  CDS            AmpR: β-lactamase; bla; confers resistance to ampicillin, carbenicillin, and related antibiotics
   7994..8582    +  rep_origin     ori: high-copy-number ColE1/pMB1/pBR322/pUC origin of replication
   8765..8857    +  CDS            lacI (fragment): lac repressor; lacI; The lac repressor binds to the lac operator to inhibit transcription in E. coli. This inhibition can be relieved by adding lactose or isopropyl-β-D-thiogalactopyranoside (IPTG).
   8870..8891    +  protein_bind   CAP binding site: CAP binding activates transcription in the presence of cAMP. E. coli catabolite activator protein
   8906..8936    +  promoter       lac promoter: promoter for the E. coli lac operon
   8944..8960    +  protein_bind   lac operator: The lac repressor binds to the lac operator to inhibit transcription in E. coli. This inhibition can be relieved by adding lactose or isopropyl-β-D-thiogalactopyranoside (IPTG). lac repressor encoded by lacI
   9005..9023    +  promoter       T3 promoter: promoter for bacteriophage T3 RNA polymerase
>Addgene plasmid #143839 | TFORF1721 | addgene full sequence | sequence record 396274 | Addgene NGS Result
TTAATGTAGTCTTATGCAATACTCTTGTAGTCTTGCAACATGGTAACGATGAGTTAGCAACATGCCTTAC
AAGGAGAGAAAAAGCACCGTGCATGCCGATTGGTGGAAGTAAGGTGGTACGATCGTGCCTTATTAGGAAG
GCAACAGACGGGTCTGACATGGATTGGACGAACCACTGAATTGCCGCATTGCAGAGATATTGTATTTAAG
TGCCTAGCTCGATACATAAACGGGTCTCTCTGGTTAGACCAGATCTGAGCCTGGGAGCTCTCTGGCTAAC
TAGGGAACCCACTGCTTAAGCCTCAATAAAGCTTGCCTTGAGTGCTTCAAGTAGTGTGTGCCCGTCTGTT
GTGTGACTCTGGTAACTAGAGATCCCTCAGACCCTTTTAGTCAGTGTGGAAAATCTCTAGCAGTGGCGCC
CGAACAGGGACTTGAAAGCGAAAGGGAAACCAGAGGAGCTCTCTCGACGCAGGACTCGGCTTGCTGAAGC
GCGCACGGCAAGAGGCGAGGGGCGGCGACTGGTGAGTACGCCAAAAATTTTGACTAGCGGAGGCTAGAAG
GAGAGAGATGGGTGCGAGAGCGTCAGTATTAAGCGGGGGAGAATTAGATCGCGATGGGAAAAAATTCGGT
TAAGGCCAGGGGGAAAGAAAAAATATAAATTAAAACATATAGTATGGGCAAGCAGGGAGCTAGAACGATT
CGCAGTTAATCCTGGCCTGTTAGAAACATCAGAAGGCTGTAGACAAATACTGGGACAGCTACAACCATCC
CTTCAGACAGGATCAGAAGAACTTAGATCATTATATAATACAGTAGCAACCCTCTATTGTGTGCATCAAA
GGATAGAGATAAAAGACACCAAGGAAGCTTTAGACAAGATAGAGGAAGAGCAAAACAAAAGTAAGACCAC
CGCACAGCAAGCGGCCGCTGATCTTCAGACCTGGAGGAGGAGATATGAGGGACAATTGGAGAAGTGAATT
ATATAAATATAAAGTAGTAAAAATTGAACCATTAGGAGTAGCACCCACCAAGGCAAAGAGAAGAGTGGTG
CAGAGAGAAAAAAGAGCAGTGGGAATAGGAGCTTTGTTCCTTGGGTTCTTGGGAGCAGCAGGAAGCACTA
TGGGCGCAGCGTCAATGACGCTGACGGTACAGGCCAGACAATTATTGTCTGGTATAGTGCAGCAGCAGAA
CAATTTGCTGAGGGCTATTGAGGCGCAACAGCATCTGTTGCAACTCACAGTCTGGGGCATCAAGCAGCTC
CAGGCAAGAATCCTGGCTGTGGAAAGATACCTAAAGGATCAACAGCTCCTGGGGATTTGGGGTTGCTCTG
GAAAACTCATTTGCACCACTGCTGTGCCTTGGAATGCTAGTTGGAGTAATAAATCTCTGGAACAGATTTG
GAATCACACGACCTGGATGGAGTGGGACAGAGAAATTAACAATTACACAAGCTTAATACACTCCTTAATT
GAAGAATCGCAAAACCAGCAAGAAAAGAATGAACAAGAATTATTGGAATTAGATAAATGGGCAAGTTTGT
GGAATTGGTTTAACATAACAAATTGGCTGTGGTATATAAAATTATTCATAATGATAGTAGGAGGCTTGGT
AGGTTTAAGAATAGTTTTTGCTGTACTTTCTATAGTGAATAGAGTTAGGCAGGGATATTCACCATTATCG
TTTCAGACCCACCTCCCAACCCCGAGGGGACCCATGCATTGCATCTCAATTAGTCAGCAACCAGGTGTGG
AAAGTCCCCAGGCTCCCCAGCAGGCAGAAGTATGCAAAGCATGCGTCTCAATTAGTCAGCAACCATAGTC
CCGCCCCTAACTCCGCCCATCCCGCCCCTAACTCCGCCCAGTTCCGCCCATTCTCCGCCCCATGGCTGAC
TAATTTTTTTTATTTATGCAGAGGCCGAGGCCGCCTCGGCCTCTGAGCTATTCCAGAAGTAGTGAGGAGG
CTTTTTTGGAGGCCTAGGCTTTTGCAAAAAGCTTTCTAGAGGTACCACCGGAGCTTACCATGACCGAGTA
CAAGCCCACGGTGCGCCTCGCCACCCGCGACGACGTCCCCAGGGCCGTACGCACCCTCGCCGCCGCGTTC
GCCGACTACCCCGCCACGCGCCACACCGTCGATCCGGACCGCCACATCGAGCGGGTCACCGAGCTGCAAG
AACTCTTCCTCACGCGCGTCGGGCTCGACATCGGCAAGGTGTGGGTCGCGGACGACGGCGCCGCCGTGGC
GGTCTGGACCACGCCGGAGAGCGTCGAAGCGGGGGCGGTGTTCGCCGAGATCGGCCCGCGCATGGCCGAG
TTGAGCGGTTCCCGGCTGGCCGCGCAGCAACAGATGGAAGGCCTCCTGGCGCCGCACCGGCCCAAGGAGC
CCGCGTGGTTCCTGGCCACCGTCGGCGTCTCGCCCGACCACCAGGGCAAGGGTCTGGGCAGCGCCGTCGT
GCTCCCCGGAGTGGAGGCGGCCGAGCGCGCCGGGGTGCCCGCCTTCCTGGAGACCTCCGCGCCCCGCAAC
CTCCCCTTCTACGAGCGGCTCGGCTTCACCGTCACCGCCGACGTCGAGGTGCCCGAAGGACCGCGCACCT
GGTGCATGACCCGCAAGCCCGGTGCCAGTTAACGAATTCTAGATCTTGAGACAAATGGCAGTATTCATCC
ACAATTTTAAAAGAAAAGGGGGGATTGGGGGGTACAGTGCAGGGGAAAGAATAGTAGACATAATAGCAAC
AGACATACAAACTAAAGAATTACAAAAACAAATTACAAAAATTCAAAATTTTCGGGTTTATTACAGGGAC
AGCAGAGATCCACTTTGGCGCCGGCTCGAGGCCTGCAGGTGCAAAGATGGATAAAGTTTTAAACAGAGAG
GAATCTTTGCAGCTAATGGACCTTCTAGGTCTTGAAAGGAGTGGGAATTGGCTCCGGTGCCCGTCAGTGG
GCAGAGCGCACATCGCCCACAGTCCCCGAGAAGTTGGGGGGAGGGGTCGGCAATTGAACCGGTGCCTAGA
GAAGGTGGCGCGGGGTAAACTGGGAAAGTGATGTCGTGTACTGGCTCCGCCTTTTTCCCGAGGGTGGGGG
AGAACCGTATATAAGTGCAGTAGTCGCCGTGAACGTTCTTTTTCGCAACGGGTTTGCCGCCAGAACACAG
GTAAGTGCCGTGTGTGGTTCCCGCGGGCCTGGCCTCTTTACGGGTTATGGCCCTTGCGTGCCTTGAATTA
CTTCCACCTGGCTGCAGTACGTGATTCTTGATCCCGAGCTTCGGGTTGGAAGTGGGTGGGAGAGTTCGAG
GCCTTGCGCTTAAGGAGCCCCTTCGCCTCGTGCTTGAGTTGAGGCCTGGCCTGGGCGCTGGGGCCGCCGC
GTGCGAATCTGGTGGCACCTTCGCGCCTGTCTCGCTGCTTTCGATAAGTCTCTAGCCATTTAAAATTTTT
GATGACCTGCTGCGACGCTTTTTTTCTGGCAAGATAGTCTTGTAAATGCGGGCCAAGATCTGCACACTGG
TATTTCGGTTTTTGGGGCCGCGGGCGGCGACGGGGCCCGTGCGTCCCAGCGCACATGTTCGGCGAGGCGG
GGCCTGCGAGCGCGGCCACCGAGAATCGGACGGGGGTAGTCTCAAGCTGGCCGGCCTGCTCTGGTGCCTG
GCCTCGCGCCGCCGTGTATCGCCCCGCCCTGGGCGGCAAGGCTGGCCCGGTCGGCACCAGTTGCGTGAGC
GGAAAGATGGCCGCTTCCCGGCCCTGCTGCAGGGAGCTCAAAATGGAGGACGCGGCGCTCGGGAGAGCGG
GCGGGTGAGTCACCCACACAAAGGAAAAGGGCCTTTCCGTCCTCAGCCGTCGCTTCATGTGACTCCACGG
AGTACCGGGCGCCGTCCAGGCACCTCGATTAGTTCTCGAGCTTTTGGAGTACGTCGTCTTTAGGTTGGGG
GGAGGGGTTTTATGCGATGGAGTTTCCCCACACTGAGTGGGTGGAGACTGAAGTTAGGCCAGCTTGGCAC
TTGATGTAATTCTCCTTGGAATTTGCCCTTTTTGAGTTTGGATCTTGGTTCATTCTCAAGCCTCAGACAG
TGGTTCAAAGTTTTTTTCTTCCATTTCAGGTGTCGTGAGGCTAGCACCGCCACCATGGCCGACCCGCAGG
CTGGCTCCGCGGCCGGGGACTGGGAGATCGATGTCGAGAGCCTGGAGCTGGAAGAGGACGTCTGCGGGGC
GCCGCGGTCCACGCCCCCCGGGCCCAGCCCGCCGCCGGCGGACGGGGACTGCGAGGACGACGAAGATGAC
GACGGGGTGGACGAAGACGCGGAAGAAGAGGGCGACGGCGAGGAGGCAGGCGCGTCCCCCGGGATGCCCG
GCCAGCCGGAGCAGCGGGGGGGACCGCAGCCGAGGCCGCCGCTCGCGCCTCAGGCCTCACCCGCCGGCAC
CGGTCCCCGAGAGCGCTGCACTCCCGCGGGCGGCGGCGCGGAGCCGCGCAAGCTGAGCCGCACGCCCAAG
TGCGCGCGCTGCCGCAACCACGGCGTGGTGTCCTGCCTGAAGGGCCACAAGCGCTTCTGTCGCTGGCGCG
ACTGCCAGTGCGCCAACTGCCTGCTGGTGGTGGAGCGGCAGCGCGTCATGGCCGCCCAGGTGGCGCTCCG
GAGGCAGCAGGCCACCGAGGACAAGAAGGGGCTTTCCGGGAAACAGAATAATTTCGAGCGCAAAGCTGTG
TACCAGAGGCAAGTCAGAGCCCCCAGTTTGCTGGCCAAAAGCATTTTAGAAGTTCTCCTTGGATTATTCT
ACAGCTATTATGTGTACATAATGAACCATCTTTAGTAATGAACTAGTCCGTAACTTGAAAGTATTTCGAT
TTCTTGGCTTTATATATCTTGTGGAAAGGACGACCAAGAGGCACAGACTCGCGTGTGACGCGTTAAGTCG
ACAATCAACCTCTGGATTACAAAATTTGTGAAAGATTGACTGGTATTCTTAACTATGTTGCTCCTTTTAC
GCTATGTGGATACGCTGCTTTAATGCCTTTGTATCATGCTATTGCTTCCCGTATGGCTTTCATTTTCTCC
TCCTTGTATAAATCCTGGTTGCTGTCTCTTTATGAGGAGTTGTGGCCCGTTGTCAGGCAACGTGGCGTGG
TGTGCACTGTGTTTGCTGACGCAACCCCCACTGGTTGGGGCATTGCCACCACCTGTCAGCTCCTTTCCGG
GACTTTCGCTTTCCCCCTCCCTATTGCCACGGCGGAACTCATCGCCGCCTGCCTTGCCCGCTGCTGGACA
GGGGCTCGGCTGTTGGGCACTGACAATTCCGTGGTGTTGTCGGGGAAATCATCGTCCTTTCCTTGGCTGC
TCGCCTGTGTTGCCACCTGGATTCTGCGCGGGACGTCCTTCTGCTACGTCCCTTCGGCCCTCAATCCAGC
GGACCTTCCTTCCCGCGGCCTGCTGCCGGCTCTGCGGCCTCTTCCGCGTCTTCGCCTTCGCCCTCAGACG
AGTCGGATCTCCCTTTGGGCCGCCTCCCCGCGTCGACTTTAAGACCAATGACTTACAAGGCAGCTGTAGA
TCTTAGCCACTTTTTAAAAGAAAAGGGGGGACTGGAAGGGCTAATTCACTCCCAACGAAGACAAGATCTG
CTTTTTGCTTGTACTGGGTCTCTCTGGTTAGACCAGATCTGAGCCTGGGAGCTCTCTGGCTAACTAGGGA
ACCCACTGCTTAAGCCTCAATAAAGCTTGCCTTGAGTGCTTCAAGTAGTGTGTGCCCGTCTGTTGTGTGA
CTCTGGTAACTAGAGATCCCTCAGACCCTTTTAGTCAGTGTGGAAAATCTCTAGCAGTACGTATAGTAGT
TCATGTCATCTTATTATTCAGTATTTATAACTTGCAAAGAAATGAATATCAGAGAGTGAGAGGAACTTGT
TTATTGCAGCTTATAATGGTTACAAATAAAGCAATAGCATCACAAATTTCACAAATAAAGCATTTTTTTC
ACTGCATTCTAGTTGTGGTTTGTCCAAACTCATCAATGTATCTTATCATGTCTGGCTCTAGCTATCCCGC
CCCTAACTCCGCCCATCCCGCCCCTAACTCCGCCCAGTTCCGCCCATTCTCCGCCCCATGGCTGACTAAT
TTTTTTTATTTATGCAGAGGCCGAGGCCGCCTCGGCCTCTGAGCTATTCCAGAAGTAGTGAGGAGGCTTT
TTTGGAGGCCTAGGGACGTACCCAATTCGCCCTATAGTGAGTCGTATTACGCGCGCTCACTGGCCGTCGT
TTTACAACGTCGTGACTGGGAAAACCCTGGCGTTACCCAACTTAATCGCCTTGCAGCACATCCCCCTTTC
GCCAGCTGGCGTAATAGCGAAGAGGCCCGCACCGATCGCCCTTCCCAACAGTTGCGCAGCCTGAATGGCG
AATGGG
[124 nt withheld, positions 6377-6500]
C
[91 nt withheld, positions 6502-6592]
A
[49 nt withheld, positions 6594-6642]
CCTTTGACGTTGGAGTCCACGTTCTTT
[37 nt withheld, positions 6670-6706]
ACCCTATCTCGGTCTATTCTTTTGATTTATAAGGGATTTTGCCGATTTCGGCCTATTGGTTAAAAAATGA
GCTGATTTAACAAAAATTTAACGCGAATTTTAACAAAATATTAACGCTTACAATTTAGGTGGCACTTTTC
GGGGAAATGTGCGCGGAACCCCTATTTGTTTATTTTTCTAAATACATTCAAATATGTATCCGCTCATGAG
ACAATAACCCTGATAAATGCTTCAATAATATTGAAAAAGGAAGAGTATGAGTATTCAACATTTCCGTGTC
GCCCTTATTCCCTTTTTTGCGGCATTTTGCCTTCCTGTTTTTGCTCACCCAGAAACGCTGGTGAAAGTAA
AAGATGCTGAAGATCAGTTGGGTGCACGAGTGGGTTACATCGAACTGGATCTCAACAGCGGTAAGATCCT
TGAGAGTTTTCGCCCCGAAGAACGTTTTCCAATGATGAGCACTTTTAAAGTTCTGCTATGTGGCGCGGTA
TTATCCCGTATTGACGCCGGGCAAGAGCAACTCGGTCGCCGCATACACTATTCTCAGAATGACTTGGTTG
AGTACTCACCAGTCACAGAAAAGCATCTTACGGATGGCATGACAGTAAGAGAATTATGCAGTGCTGCCAT
AACCATGAGTGATAACACTGCGGCCAACTTACTTCTGACAACGATCGGAGGACCGAAGGAGCTAACCGCT
TTTTTGCACAACATGGGGGATCATGTAACTCGCCTTGATCGTTGGGAACCGGAGCTGAATGAAGCCATAC
CAAACGACGAGCGTGACACCACGATGCCTGTAGCAATGGCAACAACGTTGCGCAAACTATTAACTGGCGA
ACTACTTACTCTAGCTTCCCGGCAACAATTAATAGACTGGATGGAGGCGGATAAAGTTGCAGGACCACTT
CTGCGCTCGGCCCTTCCGGCTGGCTGGTTTATTGCTGATAAATCTGGAGCCGGTGAGCGTGGGTCTCGCG
GTATCATTGCAGCACTGGGGCCAGATGGTAAGCCCTCCCGTATCGTAGTTATCTACACGACGGGGAGTCA
GGCAACTATGGATGAACGAAATAGACAGATCGCTGAGATAGGTGCCTCACTGATTAAGCATTGGTAACTG
TCAGACCAAGTTTACTCATATATACTTTAGATTGATTTAAAACTTCATTTTTAATTTAAAAGGATCTAGG
TGAAGATCCTTTTTGATAATCTCATGACCAAAATCCCTTAACGTGAGTTTTCGTTCCACTGAGCGTCAGA
CCCCGTAGAAAAGATCAAAGGATCTTCTTGAGATCCTTTTTTTCTGCGCGTAATCTGCTGCTTGCAAACA
AAAAAACCACCGCTACCAGCGGTGGTTTGTTTGCCGGATCAAGAGCTACCAACTCTTTTTCCGAAGGTAA
CTGGCTTCAGCAGAGCGCAGATACCAAATACTGTTCTTCTAGTGTAGCCGTAGTTAGGCCACCACTTCAA
GAACTCTGTAGCACCGCCTACATACCTCGCTCTGCTAATCCTGTTACCAGTGGCTGCTGCCAGTGGCGAT
AAGTCGTGTCTTACCGGGTTGGACTCAAGACGATAGTTACCGGATAAGGCGCAGCGGTCGGGCTGAACGG
GGGGTTCGTGCACACAGCCCAGCTTGGAGCGAACGACCTACACCGAACTGAGATACCTACAGCGTGAGCT
ATGAGAAAGCGCCACGCTTCCCGAAGGGAGAAAGGCGGACAGGTATCCGGTAAGCGGCAGGGTCGGAACA
GGAGAGCGCACGAGGGAGCTTCCAGGGGGAAACGCCTGGTATCTTTATAGTCCTGTCGGGTTTCGCCACC
TCTGACTTGAGCGTCGATTTTTGTGATGCTCGTCAGGGGGGCGGAGCCTATGGAAAAACGCCAGCAACGC
GGCCTTTTTACGGTTCCTGGCCTTTTGCTGGCCTTTTGCTCACATGTTCTTTCCTGCGTTATCCCCTGAT
TCTGTGGATAACCGTATTACCGCCTTTGAGTGAGCTGATACCGCTCGCCGCAGCCGAACGACCGAGCGCA
GCGAGTCAGTGAGCGAGGAAGCGGAAGAGCGCCCAATACGCAAACCGCCTCTCCCCGCGCGTTGGCCGAT
TCATTAATGCAGCTGGCACGACAGGTTTCCCGACTGGAAAGCGGGCAGTGAGCGCAACGCAATTAATGTG
AGTTAGCTCACTCATTAGGCACCCCAGGCTTTACACTTTATGCTTCCGGCTCGTATGTTGTGTGGAATTG
TGAGCGGATAACAATTTCACACAGGAAACAGCTATGACCATGATTACGCCAAGCGCGCAATTAACCCTCA
CTAAAGGGAACAAAAGCTGGAGCTGCAAGC
