>Addgene plasmid #143839 | TFORF1721 | depositor partial sequence | sequence record 283644 | Insert
ACCGCCACCATGGCCGACCCGCAGGCTGGCTCCGCGGCCGGGGACTGGGAGATCGATGTCGAGAGCCTGG
AGCTGGAAGAGGACGTCTGCGGGGCGCCGCGGTCCACGCCCCCCGGGCCCAGCCCGCCGCCGGCGGACGG
GGACTGCGAGGACGACGAAGATGACGACGGGGTGGACGAAGACGCGGAAGAAGAGGGCGACGGCGAGGAG
GCAGGCGCGTCCCCCGGGATGCCCGGCCAGCCGGAGCAGCGGGGGGGACCGCAGCCGAGGCCGCCGCTCG
CGCCTCAGGCCTCACCCGCCGGCACCGGTCCCCGAGAGCGCTGCACTCCCGCGGGCGGCGGCGCGGAGCC
GCGCAAGCTGAGCCGCACGCCCAAGTGCGCGCGCTGCCGCAACCACGGCGTGGTGTCCTGCCTGAAGGGC
CACAAGCGCTTCTGTCGCTGGCGCGACTGCCAGTGCGCCAACTGCCTGCTGGTGGTGGAGCGGCAGCGCG
TCATGGCCGCCCAGGTGGCGCTCCGGAGGCAGCAGGCCACCGAGGACAAGAAGGGGCTTTCCGGGAAACA
GAATAATTTCGAGCGCAAAGCTGTGTACCAGAGGCAAGTCAGAGCCCCCAGTTTGCTGGCCAAAAGCATT
TTAGAAGTTCTCCTTGGATTATTCTACAGCTATTATGTGTACATAATGAACCATCTTTAGTAATGAACTA
GTCCGTAACTTGAAAGTATTTCGATTTCTTGGCTTTATATATCTTGTGGAAAGGACGACCAAGAGGCACA
GACTCGCGTGTG
