>Addgene plasmid #143839 | TFORF1721 | depositor partial sequence | sequence record 283645 | Barcode
CCAAGAGGCACAGACTCGCGTGTG
